>Addgene plasmid #241375 | Bxb1-GA-Donor_UbC | addgene full sequence | sequence record 485723 | Addgene NGS Result
AGCGCCCAATACGCAAACCGCCTCTCCCCGCGCGTTGGCCGATTCATTAATGCAGCTGGCACGACAGGTT
TCCCGACTGGAAAGCGGGCAGTGAGCGCAACGCAATTAATGTGAGTTAGCTCACTCATTAGGCACCCCAG
GCTTTACACTTTATGCTTCCGGCTCGTATGTTGTGTGGAATTGTGAGCGGATAACAATTTCACACAGGAA
ACAGCTATGACCATGATTACGCCAAGCTTAATTCCCTCCCCAGCAGGCAGAAGTATGCAAAGCATGCATC
TCAATTAGTCAGCAACCATAGTCCCGCCCCTAACTCCGCCCATCCCGCCCCTAACTCCGCCCAGTTCCGC
CCATTCTCCGCCCTCCAGATCTGGCCTCCGCGCCGGGTTTTGGCGCCTCCCGCGGGCGCCCCCCTCCTCA
CGGCGAGCGCTGCCACGTCAGACGAAGGGCGCAGCGAGCGTCCTGATCCTTCCGCCCGGACGCTCAGGAC
AGCGGCCCGCTGCTCATAAGACTCGGCCTTAGAACCCCAGTATCAGCAGAAGGACATTTTAGGACGGGAC
TTGGGTGACTCTAGGGCACTGGTTTTCTTTCCAGAGAGCGGAACAGGCGAGGAAAAGTAGTCCCTTCTCG
GCGATTCTGCGGAGGGATCTCCGTGGGGCGGTGAACGCCGATGATTATATAAGGACGCGCCGGGTGTGGC
ACAGCTAGTTCCGTCGCAGCCGGGATTTGGGTCGCGGTTCTTGTTTGTGGATCGCTGTGATCGTCACTTG
GTGAGTAGCGGGCTGCTGGGCTGGCCGGGGCTTTCGTGGCCGCCGGGCCGCTCGGTGGGACGGAAGCGTG
TGGAGAGACCGCCAAGGGCTGTAGTCTGGGTCCGCGAGCAAGGTTGCCCTGAACTGGGGGTTGGGGGGAG
CGCAGCAAAATGGCGGCTGTTCCCGAGTCTTGAATGGAAGACGCTTGTGAGGCGGGCTGTGAGGTCGTTG
AAACAAGGTGGGGGGCATGGTGGGCGGCAAGAACCCAAGGTCTTGAGGCCTTCGCTAATGCGGGAAAGCT
CTTATTCGGGTGAGATGGGCTGGGGCACCATCTGGGGACCCTGACGTGAAGTTTGTCACTGACTGGAGAA
CTCGGTTTGTCGTCTGTTGCGGGGGCGGCAGTTATGGCGGTGCCGTTGGGCAGTGCACCCGTACCTTTGG
GAGCGCGCGCCCTCGTCGTGTCGTGACGTCACCCGTTCTGTTGGCTTATAATGCAGGGTGGGGCCACCTG
CCGGTAGGTGTGCGGTAGGCTTTTCTCCGTCGCAGGACGCAGGGTTCGGGCCTAGGGTAGGCTCTCCTGA
ATCGACAGGCGCCGGACCTCTGGTGAGGGGAGGGATAAGTGAGGCGTCAGTTTCTTTGGTCGGTTTTATG
TACCTATCTTCTTAAGTAGCTGAAGCTCCGGTTTTGAACTATGCGCTCGGGGTTGGCGAGTGTGTTTTGT
GAAGTTTTTTAGGCACCTTTTGAAATGTAATCATTTGGGTCAATATGTAATTTTCAGTGTTAGACTAGTA
AATTGTCCGCTAAATTCTGGCCGTTTTTGGCTTTTTTGTTAGACGAAGCTTGGGCCCGGGAATTAATTCA
CCATGGCCGGCTTGTCGACGACGGCGGACTCCGTCGTCAGGATCATCCGGATCCGGATCCGAAGTTCCTA
TTCCGAAGTTCCTATTCTCTAGAAAGTATAGGAACTTCATGATATTCGGCAAGCAGGCATCGACTAGTTA
ATTAAGCTAGCGCTGCAAGAACTCTTCCTCACGGATCCGAAGTTCCTATTCCGAAGTTCCTATTCTTCAA
ATAGTATAGGAACTTCAGCGCTCACTGGCCGTCGTTTTACAAAGGGCGAATTCACTGGCCGTCGTTTTAC
AACGTCGTGACTGGGAAAACCCTGGCGTTACCCAACTTAATCGCCTTGCAGCACATCCCCCTTTCGCCAG
CTGGCGTAATAGCGAAGAGGCCCGCACCGATCGCCCTTCCCAACAGTTGCGCAGCCTGAATGGCGAATGG
CGCCTGATGCGGTATTTTCTCCTTACGCATCTGTGCGGTATTTCACACCGCATA
[95 nt withheld, positions 2085-2179]
T
[46 nt withheld, positions 2181-2226]
C
[141 nt withheld, positions 2228-2368]
CCTTTGACGTTGGAGTCCACGTTCTTT
[37 nt withheld, positions 2396-2432]
ACTCTATCTCGGGCTATTCTTTTGATTTATAAGGGATTTTGCCGATTTCGGTCTATTGGTTAAAAAATGA
GCTGATTTAACAAAAATTTAACGCGAATTTTAACAAAATATTAACGTTTACAATTTTATGGTGCACTCTC
AGTACAATCTGCTCTGATGCCGCATAGTTAAGCCAGCCCCGACACCCGCCAACACCCGCTGACGCGCCCT
GACGGGCTTGTCTGCTCCCGGCATCCGCTTACAGACAAGCTGTGACCGTCTCCGGGAGCTGCATGTGTCA
GAGGTTTTCACCGTCATCACCGAAACGCGCGAGACGAAAGGGCCTCGTGATACGCCTATTTTTATAGGTT
AATGTCATGATAATAATGGTTTCTTAGACGTCAGGTGGCACTTTTCGGGGAAATGTGCGCGGAACCCCTA
TTTGTTTATTTTTCTAAATACATTCAAATATGTATCCGCTCATGAGACAATAACCCTGATAAATGCTTCA
ATAATATTGAAAAAGGAAGAGTATGAGTATTCAACATTTCCGTGTCGCCCTTATTCCCTTTTTTGCGGCA
TTTTGCCTTCCTGTTTTTGCTCACCCAGAAACGCTGGTGAAAGTAAAAGATGCTGAAGATCAGTTGGGTG
CACGAGTGGGTTACATCGAACTGGATCTCAACAGCGGTAAGATCCTTGAGAGTTTTCGCCCCGAAGAACG
TTTTCCAATGATGAGCACTTTTAAAGTTCTGCTATGTGGCGCGGTATTATCCCGTATTGACGCCGGGCAA
GAGCAACTCGGTCGCCGCATACACTATTCTCAGAATGACTTGGTTGAGTACTCACCAGTCACAGAAAAGC
ATCTTACGGATGGCATGACAGTAAGAGAATTATGCAGTGCTGCCATAACCATGAGTGATAACACTGCGGC
CAACTTACTTCTGACAACGATCGGAGGACCGAAGGAGCTAACCGCTTTTTTGCACAACATGGGGGATCAT
GTAACTCGCCTTGATCGTTGGGAACCGGAGCTGAATGAAGCCATACCAAACGACGAGCGTGACACCACGA
TGCCTGTAGCAATGGCAACAACGTTGCGCAAACTATTAACTGGCGAACTACTTACTCTAGCTTCCCGGCA
ACAATTAATAGACTGGATGGAGGCGGATAAAGTTGCAGGACCACTTCTGCGCTCGGCCCTTCCGGCTGGC
TGGTTTATTGCTGATAAATCTGGAGCCGGTGAGCGTGGGTCTCGCGGTATCATTGCAGCACTGGGGCCAG
ATGGTAAGCCCTCCCGTATCGTAGTTATCTACACGACGGGGAGTCAGGCAACTATGGATGAACGAAATAG
ACAGATCGCTGAGATAGGTGCCTCACTGATTAAGCATTGGTAACTGTCAGACCAAGTTTACTCATATATA
CTTTAGATTGATTTAAAACTTCATTTTTAATTTAAAAGGATCTAGGTGAAGATCCTTTTTGATAATCTCA
TGACCAAAATCCCTTAACGTGAGTTTTCGTTCCACTGAGCGTCAGACCCCGTAGAAAAGATCAAAGGATC
TTCTTGAGATCCTTTTTTTCTGCGCGTAATCTGCTGCTTGCAAACAAAAAAACCACCGCTACCAGCGGTG
GTTTGTTTGCCGGATCAAGAGCTACCAACTCTTTTTCCGAAGGTAACTGGCTTCAGCAGAGCGCAGATAC
CAAATACTGTTCTTCTAGTGTAGCCGTAGTTAGGCCACCACTTCAAGAACTCTGTAGCACCGCCTACATA
CCTCGCTCTGCTAATCCTGTTACCAGTGGCTGCTGCCAGTGGCGATAAGTCGTGTCTTACCGGGTTGGAC
TCAAGACGATAGTTACCGGATAAGGCGCAGCGGTCGGGCTGAACGGGGGGTTCGTGCACACAGCCCAGCT
TGGAGCGAACGACCTACACCGAACTGAGATACCTACAGCGTGAGCTATGAGAAAGCGCCACGCTTCCCGA
AGGGAGAAAGGCGGACAGGTATCCGGTAAGCGGCAGGGTCGGAACAGGAGAGCGCACGAGGGAGCTTCCA
GGGGGAAACGCCTGGTATCTTTATAGTCCTGTCGGGTTTCGCCACCTCTGACTTGAGCGTCGATTTTTGT
GATGCTCGTCAGGGGGGCGGAGCCTATGGAAAAACGCCAGCAACGCGGCCTTTTTACGGTTCCTGGCCTT
TTGCTGGCCTTTTGCTCACATGTTCTTTCCTGCGTTATCCCCTGATTCTGTGGATAACCGTATTACCGCC
TTTGAGTGAGCTGATACCGCTCGCCGCAGCCGAACGACCGAGCGCAGCGAGTCAGTGAGCGAGGAAGCGG
AAG
Features (pLannotate 1.2.2; 18 found; start..end, strand, type, name):
      2..94      +  CDS            lacI (fragment): lac repressor; lacI; The lac repressor binds to the lac operator to inhibit transcription in E. coli. This inhibition can be relieved by adding lactose or isopropyl-β-D-thiogalactopyranoside (IPTG).
    107..128     +  protein_bind   CAP binding site: CAP binding activates transcription in the presence of cAMP. E. coli catabolite activator protein
    143..173     +  promoter       lac promoter: promoter for the E. coli lac operon
    181..197     +  protein_bind   lac operator: The lac repressor binds to the lac operator to inhibit transcription in E. coli. This inhibition can be relieved by adding lactose or isopropyl-β-D-thiogalactopyranoside (IPTG). lac repressor encoded by lacI
    253..363     +  promoter       SV40 promoter (fragment): SV40 early promoter
    373..1584    +  promoter       UbC promoter: human ubiquitin C promoter
   1671..1718    +  protein_bind   FRT: FLP-mediated recombination occurs in the 8-bp core sequence TCTAGAAA (Turan and Bode, 2011). FLP recombinase from the Saccharomyces cerevisiae 2μ plasmid
   1718..1742    -  CDS            NeoR/KanR (fragment): aminoglycoside phosphotransferase confers resistance to neomycin, kanamycin, and G418 (Geneticin®)
   1762..1783    +  CDS            PuroR (fragment): puromycin N-acetyltransferase; pac from Streptomyces; confers resistance to puromycin
   1842..1862    +  CDS            lacZα (fragment): LacZα fragment of β-galactosidase; lacZ fragment
   1870..2027    +  CDS            lacZα (fragment): LacZα fragment of β-galactosidase; lacZ fragment
   2033..2084    -  misc_feature   bom (fragment): basis of mobility region from pBR322
   2103..2558    +  rep_origin     f1 ori (sequence partly withheld): f1 bacteriophage origin of replication; arrow indicates direction of (+) strand synthesis
   2559..2608    -  misc_feature   bom (fragment): basis of mobility region from pBR322
   2710..2745    -  CDS            rop (fragment): Rop protein, which maintains plasmids at low copy number; rop
   2840..2944    +  promoter       AmpR promoter: bla
   2945..3805    +  CDS            AmpR: β-lactamase; bla; confers resistance to ampicillin, carbenicillin, and related antibiotics
   3976..4564    +  rep_origin     ori: high-copy-number ColE1/pMB1/pBR322/pUC origin of replication
