[The description below was written by a language model from this plasmid's Addgene catalogue record and pLannotate feature annotations shown in this document.]
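Description:
Bxb1-GA-Donor_UbC is an empty donor backbone of about 4.7 kb, built on a pBR322/pUC-type plasmid and catalogued as a mammalian expression vector. It is designed for Bxb1 integrase-mediated insertion of DNA payloads of less than 20 kb into a genomic landing pad, as part of a platform for single-copy integration of payloads and gene circuits into human induced pluripotent stem cells. In bacteria it replicates from a high-copy ColE1/pUC origin and is selected with ampicillin through the β-lactamase gene and its native promoter. An f1 phage origin is also present. Short fragments of bom, rop, lacI and lacZα, together with the CAP site, lac promoter and lac operator, appear to be remnants of the parental cloning vectors.

No gene or insert is recorded, since the user supplies the payload. The main functional element is the human ubiquitin C (UbC) promoter, preceded by a fragment of the SV40 early promoter and followed by an FRT site. According to the stated purpose, the UbC promoter drives the landing pad's enrichment marker. This suggests that the promoter is positioned to activate a marker in the landing pad only after correct integration, so that recombined cells can be enriched, although the record does not spell out this mechanism or identify the marker. The FRT site is a target for FLP recombinase and could allow later excision of auxiliary sequences, though this use is likewise not stated. The very short NeoR/KanR and PuroR matches are too small to encode functional markers. The automated annotation does not label a Bxb1 attachment site; the "GA" in the name presumably denotes its central dinucleotide variant, but the record does not confirm this.
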