Addgene plasmid #241375: Bxb1-GA-Donor_UbC
Purpose: (Empty Backbone) Bxb1-GA donor plasmid for cloning of payloads <20 kb with UbC promoter for expressing landing pad enrichment marker
Depositing lab: Richard Davis. Depositing organization: Leiden University Medical Center. Publication: STRAIGHT-IN Dual: a platform for dual, single-copy integrations of DNA payloads and gene circuits into human induced pluripotent stem cells. Blanch-Asensio A, Ploessl DS, Wang NB, Mummery CL, Galloway KE, Davis RP. bioRxiv [Preprint]. 2024 Oct 17:2024.10.17.616637. doi: 10.1101/2024.10.17.616637. PubMed 39464154.
Backbone
  Vector backbone: pBR322/pUC
  Backbone size (bp): 4700
  Vector type: Mammalian Expression
Growth in bacteria
  Bacterial resistance: Ampicillin, 100 μg/mL
  Growth temperature: 37°C
  Growth strain: NEB Stable
  Copy number: High Copy
Gene/Insert
  Gene/Insert name: None
Terms and licenses: Academic/Nonprofit Terms; Industry Terms: Not Available to Industry
How to cite: Bxb1-GA-Donor_UbC was a gift from Richard Davis (Addgene plasmid # 241375 ; http://n2t.net/addgene:241375 ; RRID:Addgene_241375)
